>Addgene plasmid #207346 | pQE-80L 2xHis-LRRK2 Armadillo K439E | addgene full sequence | sequence record 413054 | Addgene NGS Result
CTCGAGAAATCATAAAAAATTTATTTGCTTTGTGAGCGGATAACAATTATAATAGATTCAATTGTGAGCG
GATAACAATTTCACACAGAATTCATTAAAGAGGAGAAATTAACTATGCATCACCATCACCATCACAGAGG
ATCGCATCACCATCACCATCACGGATCCATGGCTAGTGGCAGCTGTCAGGGGTGCGAAGAGGACGAGGAA
ACTCTGAAGAAGTTGATAGTCAGGCTGAACAATGTCCAGGAAGGAAAACAGATAGAAACGCTGGTCCAAA
TCCTGGAGGATCTGCTGGTGTTCACGTACTCCGAGCGCGCCTCCAAGTTATTTCAAGGCAAAAATATCCA
TGTGCCTCTGTTGATCGTCTTGGACTCCTATATGAGAGTCGCGAGTGTGCAGCAGGTGGGTTGGTCACTT
CTGTGCAAATTAATAGAAGTCTGTCCAGGTACAATGCAAAGCTTAATGGGACCCCAGGATGTTGGAAATG
ATTGGGAAGTCCTTGGTGTTCACCAATTGATTCTTAAAATGCTAACAGTTCATAATGCCAGTGTAAACTT
GTCAGTGATTGGACTGAAGACCTTAGATCTCCTCCTAACTTCAGGTAAAATCACCTTGCTGATATTGGAT
GAAGAAAGTGATATTTTCATGTTAATTTTTGATGCCATGCACTCATTTCCAGCCAATGATGAAGTCCAGA
AACTTGGATGCAAAGCTTTACATGTGCTGTTTGAGAGAGTCTCAGAGGAGCAACTGACTGAATTTGTTGA
GAACAAAGATTATATGATATTGTTAAGTGCGTTAACAAATTTTAAAGATGAAGAGGAAATTGTGCTTCAT
GTGCTGCATTGTTTACATTCCCTAGCGATTCCTTGCAATAATGTGGAAGTCCTCATGAGTGGCAATGTCA
GGTGTTATAATATTGTGGTGGAAGCTATGAAAGCATTCCCTATGAGTGAAAGAATTCAAGAAGTGAGTTG
CTGTTTGCTCCATAGGCTTACATTAGGTAATTTTTTCAATATCCTGGTATTAAACGAAGTCCATGAGTTT
GTGGTGAAAGCTGTGCAGCAGTACCCAGAGAATGCAGCATTGCAGATCTCAGCGCTCAGCTGTTTGGCCC
TCCTCACTGAGACTATTTTCTTAAATCAAGATTTAGAGGAAAAGAATGAGAATCAAGAGAATGATGATGA
GGGGGAAGAAGATAAATTGTTTTGGCTGGAAGCCTGTTACAAAGCATTAACGTGGCATAGAAAGAACAAG
CACGTGCAGGAGGCCGCATGCTGGGCACTAAATAATCTCCTTATGTACCAAAACAGTTTACATGAGAAGA
TTGGAGATGAAGATGGCCATTTCCCAGCTCATAGGGAAGTGATGCTCTCCATGCTGATGCATTCTTCATC
AAAGGAAGTTTTCCAGGCATCTGCGAATGCATTGTCAACTCTCTTAGAACAAAATGTTAATTTCAGAAAA
ATACTGTTATCAGAAGGAATACACCTGAATGTTTTGGAGTTAATGCAGAAGCATATACATTCTCCTGAAG
TGGCTGAAAGTGGCTGTAAAATGCTAAATCATCTTTTTGAAGGAAGCAACACTTCCCTGGATATAATGGC
AGCAGTGGTCCCCAAAATACTAACAGTTATGAAACGTCATGAGACATCATTACCAGTGCAGCTGGAGGCG
CTTCGAGCTATTTTACATTTTATAGTGCCTGGCATGCCAGAAGAATCCAGGGAGGATACAGAATTTCATC
ATAAGCTAAATATGGTTAAAAAACAGTGTTTCAAGAATGATATTCACAAACTGGTCCTAGCAGCTTTGAA
CAGGTAGTCTAGAATTCCCTGCAGGTAATTAAATAAGCTTAATTAGCTGAGCTTGGACTCCTGTTGATAG
ATCCAGTAATGACCTCAGAACTCCATCTGGATTTGTTCAGAACGCTCGGTTGCCGCCGGGCGTTTTTTAT
TGGTGAGAATCCAAGCTAGCTTGGCGAGATTTTCAGGAGCTAAGGAAGCTAAAATGGAGAAAAAAATCAC
TGGATATACCACCGTTGATATATCCCAATGGCATCGTAAAGAACATTTTGAGGCATTTCAGTCAGTTGCT
CAATGTACCTATAACCAGACCGTTCAGCTGGATATTACGGCCTTTTTAAAGACCGTAAAGAAAAATAAGC
ACAAGTTTTATCCGGCCTTTATTCACATTCTTGCCCGCCTGATGAATGCTCATCCGGAATTTCGTATGGC
AATGAAAGACGGTGAGCTGGTGATATGGGATAGTGTTCACCCTTGTTACACCGTTTTCCATGAGCAAACT
GAAACGTTTTCATCGCTCTGGAGTGAATACCACGACGATTTCCGGCAGTTTCTACACATATATTCGCAAG
ATGTGGCGTGTTACGGTGAAAACCTGGCCTATTTCCCTAAAGGGTTTATTGAGAATATGTTTTTCGTCTC
AGCCAATCCCTGGGTGAGTTTCACCAGTTTTGATTTAAACGTGGCCAATATGGACAACTTCTTCGCCCCC
GTTTTCACCATGGGCAAATATTATACGCAAGGCGACAAGGTGCTGATGCCGCTGGCGATTCAGGTTCATC
ATGCCGTTTGTGATGGCTTCCATGTCGACAGAATGCTTAATGAATTACAACAGTACTGCGATGAGTGGCA
GGGCGGGGCGTAATTTTTTTAAGGCAGTTATTGGTGCCCTTAAACGCCTGGGGTAATGACTCTCTAGCTT
GAGGCATCAAATAAAACGAAAGGCTCAGTCGAAAGACTGGGCCTTTCGTTTTATCTGTTGTTTGTCGGTG
AACGCTCTCCTGAGTAGGACAAATCCGCCCTCTAGATTACGTGCAGTCGATGATAAGCTGTCAAACATGA
GAATTGTGCCTAATGAGTGAGCTAACTTACATTAATTGCGTTGCGCTCACTGCCCGCTTTCCAGTCGGGA
AACCTGTCGTGCCAGCTGCATTAATGAATCGGCCAACGCGCGGGGAGAGGCGGTTTGCGTATTGGGCGCC
AGGGTGGTTTTTCTTTTCACCAGTGAGACGGGCAACAGCTGATTGCCCTTCACCGCCTGGCCCTGAGAGA
GTTGCAGCAAGCGGTCCACGCTGGTTTGCCCCAGCAGGCGAAAATCCTGTTTGATGGTGGTTAACGGCGG
GATATAACATGAGCTGTCTTCGGTATCGTCGTATCCCACTACCGAGATATCCGCACCAACGCGCAGCCCG
GACTCGGTAATGGCGCGCATTGCGCCCAGCGCCATCTGATCGTTGGCAACCAGCATCGCAGTGGGAACGA
TGCCCTCATTCAGCATTTGCATGGTTTGTTGAAAACCGGACATGGCACTCCAGTCGCCTTCCCGTTCCGC
TATCGGCTGAATTTGATTGCGAGTGAGATATTTATGCCAGCCAGCCAGACGCAGACGCGCCGAGACAGAA
CTTAATGGGCCCGCTAACAGCGCGATTTGCTGGTGACCCAATGCGACCAGATGCTCCACGCCCAGTCGCG
TACCGTCTTCATGGGAGAAAATAATACTGTTGATGGGTGTCTGGTCAGAGACATCAAGAAATAACGCCGG
AACATTAGTGCAGGCAGCTTCCACAGCAATGGCATCCTGGTCATCCAGCGGATAGTTAATGATCAGCCCA
CTGACGCGTTGCGCGAGAAGATTGTGCACCGCCGCTTTACAGGCTTCGACGCCGCTTCGTTCTACCATCG
ACACCACCACGCTGGCACCCAGTTGATCGGCGCGAGATTTAATCGCCGCGACAATTTGCGACGGCGCGTG
CAGGGCCAGACTGGAGGTGGCAACGCCAATCAGCAACGACTGTTTGCCCGCCAGTTGTTGTGCCACGCGG
TTGGGAATGTAATTCAGCTCCGCCATCGCCGCTTCCACTTTTTCCCGCGTTTTCGCAGAAACGTGGCTGG
CCTGGTTCACCACGCGGGAAACGGTCTGATAAGAGACACCGGCATACTCTGCGACATCGTATAACGTTAC
TGGTTTCACATTCACCACCCTGAATTGACTCTCTTCCGGGCGCTATCATGCCATACCGCGAAAGGTTTTG
CACCATTCGATGGTGTCGGAATTTCGGGCAGCGTTGGGTCCTGGCCACGGGTGCGCATGATCTAGAGCTG
CCTCGCGCGTTTCGGTGATGACGGTGAAAACCTCTGACACATGCAGCTCCCGGAGACGGTCACAGCTTGT
CTGTAAGCGGATGCCGGGAGCAGACAAGCCCGTCAGGGCGCGTCAGCGGGTGTTGGCGGGTGTCGGGGCG
CAGCCATGACCCAGTCACGTAGCGATAGCGGAGTGTATACTGGCTTAACTATGCGGCATCAGAGCAGATT
GTACTGAGAGTGCACCATATGCGGTGTGAAATACCGCACAGATGCGTAAGGAGAAAATACCGCATCAGGC
GCTCTTCCGCTTCCTCGCTCACTGACTCGCTGCGCTCGGTCGTTCGGCTGCGGCGAGCGGTATCAGCTCA
CTCAAAGGCGGTAATACGGTTATCCACAGAATCAGGGGATAACGCAGGAAAGAACATGTGAGCAAAAGGC
CAGCAAAAGGCCAGGAACCGTAAAAAGGCCGCGTTGCTGGCGTTTTTCCATAGGCTCCGCCCCCCTGACG
AGCATCACAAAAATCGACGCTCAAGTCAGAGGTGGCGAAACCCGACAGGACTATAAAGATACCAGGCGTT
TCCCCCTGGAAGCTCCCTCGTGCGCTCTCCTGTTCCGACCCTGCCGCTTACCGGATACCTGTCCGCCTTT
CTCCCTTCGGGAAGCGTGGCGCTTTCTCATAGCTCACGCTGTAGGTATCTCAGTTCGGTGTAGGTCGTTC
GCTCCAAGCTGGGCTGTGTGCACGAACCCCCCGTTCAGCCCGACCGCTGCGCCTTATCCGGTAACTATCG
TCTTGAGTCCAACCCGGTAAGACACGACTTATCGCCACTGGCAGCAGCCACTGGTAACAGGATTAGCAGA
GCGAGGTATGTAGGCGGTGCTACAGAGTTCTTGAAGTGGTGGCCTAACTACGGCTACACTAGAAGGACAG
TATTTGGTATCTGCGCTCTGCTGAAGCCAGTTACCTTCGGAAAAAGAGTTGGTAGCTCTTGATCCGGCAA
ACAAACCACCGCTGGTAGCGGTGGTTTTTTTGTTTGCAAGCAGCAGATTACGCGCAGAAAAAAAGGATCT
CAAGAAGATCCTTTGATCTTTTCTACGGGGTCTGACGCTCAGTGGAACGAAAACTCACGTTAAGGGATTT
TGGTCATGAGATTATCAAAAAGGATCTTCACCTAGATCCTTTTAAATTAAAAATGAAGTTTTAAATCAAT
CTAAAGTATATATGAGTAAACTTGGTCTGACAGTTACCAATGCTTAATCAGTGAGGCACCTATCTCAGCG
ATCTGTCTATTTCGTTCATCCATAGTTGCCTGACTCCCCGTCGTGTAGATAACTACGATACGGGAGGGCT
TACCATCTGGCCCCAGTGCTGCAATGATACCGCGAGACCCACGCTCACCGGCTCCAGATTTATCAGCAAT
AAACCAGCCAGCCGGAAGGGCCGAGCGCAGAAGTGGTCCTGCAACTTTATCCGCCTCCATCCAGTCTATT
AATTGTTGCCGGGAAGCTAGAGTAAGTAGTTCGCCAGTTAATAGTTTGCGCAACGTTGTTGCCATTGCTA
CAGGCATCGTGGTGTCACGCTCGTCGTTTGGTATGGCTTCATTCAGCTCCGGTTCCCAACGATCAAGGCG
AGTTACATGATCCCCCATGTTGTGCAAAAAAGCGGTTAGCTCCTTCGGTCCTCCGATCGTTGTCAGAAGT
AAGTTGGCCGCAGTGTTATCACTCATGGTTATGGCAGCACTGCATAATTCTCTTACTGTCATGCCATCCG
TAAGATGCTTTTCTGTGACTGGTGAGTACTCAACCAAGTCATTCTGAGAATAGTGTATGCGGCGACCGAG
TTGCTCTTGCCCGGCGTCAATACGGGATAATACCGCGCCACATAGCAGAACTTTAAAAGTGCTCATCATT
GGAAAACGTTCTTCGGGGCGAAAACTCTCAAGGATCTTACCGCTGTTGAGATCCAGTTCGATGTAACCCA
CTCGTGCACCCAACTGATCTTCAGCATCTTTTACTTTCACCAGCGTTTCTGGGTGAGCAAAAACAGGAAG
GCAAAATGCCGCAAAAAAGGGAATAAGGGCGACACGGAAATGTTGAATACTCATACTCTTCCTTTTTCAA
TATTATTGAAGCATTTATCAGGGTTATTGTCTCATGAGCGGATACATATTTGAATGTATTTAGAAAAATA
AACAAATAGGGGTTCCGCGCACATTTCCCCGAAAAGTGCCACCTGACGTCTAAGAAACCATTATTATCAT
GACATTAACCTATAAAAATAGGCGTATCACGAGGCCCTTTCGTCTTCAC
Features (pLannotate 1.2.2; 18 found; start..end, strand, type, name):
     10..54      +  promoter       T5 promoter: bacteriophage T5 promoter for E. coli RNA polymerase, with embedded lac operator
     62..78      +  protein_bind   lac operator: The lac repressor binds to the lac operator to inhibit transcription in E. coli. This inhibition can be relieved by adding lactose or isopropyl-β-D-thiogalactopyranoside (IPTG). lac repressor encoded by lacI
    118..135     +  CDS            7xHis (fragment): 6xHis affinity tag
    145..162     +  CDS            7xHis (fragment): 6xHis affinity tag
    169..1824    +  CDS            LRRK2 (fragment): LRRK2_HUMAN - Also known as PARK8. Experimental evidence at protein level: Swiss-Prot protein existence level 1. Serine/threonine-protein kinase which phosphorylates a broad range of proteins involved in multiple processes such as neuronal plasticity, autophagy, and vesicle trafficking (PubMed:20949042, PubMed:22012985, PubMed:26824392, PubMed:29125462, PubMed:28720718, PubMed:29127255, PubMed:30398148, PubMed:29212815, PubMed:30635421, PubMed:21850687, PubMed:23395371, PubMed:17114044, PubMed:24687852, PubMed:26014385, PubMed:25201882). Is a key regulator of RAB GTPases by regulating the GTP/
   1876..1970    +  terminator     lambda t0 terminator: transcription terminator from phage lambda
   1985..2013    +  promoter       cat promoter (fragment): promoter of the E. coli cat gene encoding chloramphenicol acetyltransferase
   2014..2673    +  CDS            CmR: chloramphenicol acetyltransferase; cat; confers resistance to chloramphenicol
   2738..2824    +  terminator     rrnB T1 terminator: Escherichia coli rrnB; transcription terminator T1 from the E. coli rrnB gene
   2847..2864    -  promoter       tet promoter (fragment): E. coli promoter for tetracycline efflux protein gene
   2883..2904    -  protein_bind   CAP binding site: CAP binding activates transcription in the presence of cAMP. E. coli catabolite activator protein
   2917..3999    -  CDS            lacI: lac repressor; lacI; The lac repressor binds to the lac operator to inhibit transcription in E. coli. This inhibition can be relieved by adding lactose or isopropyl-β-D-thiogalactopyranoside (IPTG).
   4000..4077    -  promoter       lacIq promoter: lacI (mutant); In the lacIq allele, a single base change in the promoter boosts expression of the lacI gene about 10-fold.
   4126..4167    +  CDS            rop (fragment): Rop protein, which maintains plasmids at low copy number; rop
   4269..4409    +  misc_feature   bom: basis of mobility region from pBR322
   4595..5183    -  rep_origin     ori: high-copy-number ColE1/pMB1/pBR322/pUC origin of replication
   5354..6214    -  CDS            AmpR: β-lactamase; bla; confers resistance to ampicillin, carbenicillin, and related antibiotics
   6215..6319    -  promoter       AmpR promoter: bla
