[The description below was written by a language model from this plasmid's Addgene catalogue record and pLannotate feature annotations shown in this document.]
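Description:
pQE-80L 2xHis-LRRK2 Armadillo K439E is a bacterial expression plasmid built on the pQE-80L backbone for producing the N-terminal Armadillo domain of human LRRK2, the Parkinson's disease-linked kinase, in E. coli. The insert, introduced by Gibson cloning, encodes residues 1–552 only and carries the point mutation K439E. It is preceded by two tandem histidine tags at the N terminus, annotated as two separate 6xHis segments, which allow purification of the recombinant fragment by immobilised metal affinity chromatography.

Expression is driven by the bacteriophage T5 promoter, which is recognised by the host E. coli RNA polymerase. The promoter has an embedded lac operator and is followed by a second one. The plasmid supplies its own lac repressor from a lacI gene under the stronger lacIq promoter, so transcription is kept tightly repressed until IPTG is added, without depending on a repressor-overproducing host strain. The lambda t0 terminator lies downstream of the coding sequence. A chloramphenicol acetyltransferase open reading frame with only a fragment of its promoter follows, ending at the rrnB T1 terminator; this is a standard pQE feature, and the record lists ampicillin, not chloramphenicol, as the selection. The plasmid replicates from a ColE1/pMB1-type origin, is recorded as high copy, and retains the pBR322 bom region and a remnant of rop. Selection is provided by the β-lactamase (AmpR) gene with its own promoter.

The stated purpose is bacterial expression of the LRRK2 Armadillo domain. The associated publication concerns Rab12 GTPase as an activator of LRRK2, so the K439E variant was presumably used as a purified mutant domain for comparison with wild type, although the record does not state the functional effect of the substitution.
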