Addgene plasmid #207346: pQE-80L 2xHis-LRRK2 Armadillo K439E
Purpose: Bacterial expression of LRRK2 Armadillo
Depositing lab: Suzanne Pfeffer. Depositing organization: Stanford University. Publication: Genome-wide screen reveals Rab12 GTPase as a critical activator of Parkinson's disease-linked LRRK2 kinase. Dhekne HS, Tonelli F, Yeshaw WM, Chiang CY, Limouse C, Jaimon E, Purlyte E, Alessi DR, Pfeffer SR. Elife. 2023 Oct 24;12:e87098. doi: 10.7554/eLife.87098. PubMed 37874635.
Backbone
  Vector backbone: pQE-80L
  Vector type: Bacterial Expression
Growth in bacteria
  Bacterial resistance: Ampicillin, 100 μg/mL
  Growth temperature: 37°C
  Growth strain: DH5alpha
  Copy number: High Copy
Gene/Insert
  Gene/Insert name: LRRK2 Armadillo
  Species: H. sapiens (human)
  Mutation: K439E; Armadillo domain only (aa 1-552)
  Entrez Gene: LRRK2 (a.k.a. AURA17, DARDARIN, PARK8, RIPK7, ROCO2)
  Tag / fusion protein: 2xHis (N terminal on insert)
  Cloning method: Gibson Cloning
Terms and licenses: Academic/Nonprofit Terms; Industry Terms: Not Available to Industry
How to cite: pQE-80L 2xHis-LRRK2 Armadillo K439E was a gift from Suzanne Pfeffer (Addgene plasmid # 207346 ; http://n2t.net/addgene:207346 ; RRID:Addgene_207346)
